Addgene plasmid #237242: p0AmpAB-PXdGrg1
Purpose: Carries the X. dendrorhous Grg1 promoter
Depositing lab: Eric Young. Depositing organization: Worcester Polytechnic Institute. Publication: Omics-driven onboarding of the carotenoid producing red yeast Xanthophyllomyces dendrorhous CBS 6938. Tobin EE, Collins JH, Marsan CB, Nadeau GT, Mori K, Lipzen A, Mondo S, Grigoriev IV, Young EM. Appl Microbiol Biotechnol. 2024 Dec 28;108(1):547. doi: 10.1007/s00253-024-13379-w. PubMed 39731599.
Backbone
  Vector backbone: p0AmpAB
  Vector type: Synthetic Biology
Growth in bacteria
  Bacterial resistance: Ampicillin, 100 μg/mL
  Growth temperature: 37°C
  Growth strain: DH5alpha
  Copy number: High Copy
Gene/Insert
  Gene/Insert name: PXdGrg1
  Species: Xanthophyllomyces dendrorhous
  Cloning method: Golden Gate
Terms and licenses: Academic/Nonprofit Terms; Industry Terms: Not Available to Industry
How to cite: p0AmpAB-PXdGrg1 was a gift from Eric Young (Addgene plasmid # 237242 ; http://n2t.net/addgene:237242 ; RRID:Addgene_237242)
