[The description below was written by a language model from this plasmid's Addgene catalogue record and pLannotate feature annotations shown in this document.]
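Description:
p0AmpAB-PXdGrg1 is a small (about 2.8 kb) synthetic-biology part plasmid that stores the Grg1 promoter of the carotenoid-producing red yeast Xanthophyllomyces dendrorhous in the p0AmpAB backbone. It is an E. coli storage and cloning vector rather than an expression construct. Propagation relies on a high-copy ColE1/pMB1/pUC-type origin of replication, and selection on the β-lactamase gene (AmpR), driven by its native bla promoter, which confers ampicillin resistance. The automated annotation found no yeast origin, yeast selectable marker, reporter or coding sequence downstream of the promoter, so the plasmid appears to hold the regulatory element alone.

The feature table annotates only the bacterial backbone. The insert itself, PXdGrg1, is not recognised by the annotation tool, which is expected for a promoter from a non-model yeast, and presumably lies in the unannotated portion of the sequence. Its exact boundaries and length are not given in the record. Two very short matches are also called, a rop fragment and a bom fragment from pBR322. Each is only a few dozen bases long, so they are most likely backbone remnants or incidental hits rather than functional elements, consistent with the high copy number listed.

The insert was cloned by Golden Gate assembly. This suggests the plasmid is a basic part in a modular, type IIS restriction enzyme-based toolkit, from which the promoter can be released and combined with coding sequences and terminators to build transcription units. The record does not describe the enzyme sites or overhangs. Its stated purpose is simply to carry the X. dendrorhous Grg1 promoter, as part of work to develop genetic tools for engineering this yeast.
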