Features (pLannotate 1.2.2; 5 found; start..end, strand, type, name):
    138..726     -  rep_origin     ori: high-copy-number ColE1/pMB1/pBR322/pUC origin of replication
    897..1757    -  CDS            AmpR: β-lactamase; bla; confers resistance to ampicillin, carbenicillin, and related antibiotics
   1758..1862    -  promoter       AmpR promoter: bla
   1957..1992    +  CDS            rop (fragment): Rop protein, which maintains plasmids at low copy number; rop
   2094..2130    +  misc_feature   bom (fragment): basis of mobility region from pBR322
>Addgene plasmid #237242 | p0AmpAB-PXdGrg1 | addgene full sequence | sequence record 472750 | Addgene NGS Result
AGAGACCGAGCGGTATCAGCTCACTCAAAGGCGGTAATACGGTTATCCACAGAATCAGGGGATAACGCAG
GAAAGAACATGTGAGCAAAAGGCCAGCAAAAGGCCAGGAACCGTAAAAAGGCCGCGTTGCTGGCGTTTTT
CCATAGGCTCCGCCCCCCTGACGAGCATCACAAAAATCGACGCTCAAGTCAGAGGTGGCGAAACCCGACA
GGACTATAAAGATACCAGGCGTTTCCCCCTGGAAGCTCCCTCGTGCGCTCTCCTGTTCCGACCCTGCCGC
TTACCGGATACCTGTCCGCCTTTCTCCCTTCGGGAAGCGTGGCGCTTTCTCATAGCTCACGCTGTAGGTA
TCTCAGTTCGGTGTAGGTCGTTCGCTCCAAGCTGGGCTGTGTGCACGAACCCCCCGTTCAGCCCGACCGC
TGCGCCTTATCCGGTAACTATCGTCTTGAGCCCAACCCGGTAAGACACGACTTATCGCCACTGGCAGCAG
CCACTGGTAACAGGATTAGCAGAGCGAGGTATGTAGGCGGTGCTACAGAGTTCTTGAAGTGGTGGCCTAA
CTACGGCTACACTAGAAGAACAGTATTTGGTATCTGCGCTCTGCTGAAGCCAGTTACCTTCGGAAAAAGA
GTTGGTAGCTCTTGATCCGGCAAACAAACCACCGCTGGTAGCGGTGGTTTTTTTGTTTGCAAGCAGCAGA
TTACGCGCAGAAAAAAAGGATCTCAAGAAGATCCTTTGATCTTTTCTACGGGGTCTGACGCTCAGTGGAA
CGAAAACTCACGTTAAGGGATTTTGGTCATGAGATTATCAAAAAGGATCTTCACCTAGATCCTTTTAAAT
TAAAAATGAAGTTTTAAATCAATCTAAAGTATATATGAGTAAACTTGGTCTGACAGTTACCAATGCTTAA
TCAGTGAGGCACCTATCTCAGCGATCTGTCTATTTCGTTCATCCATAGTTGCCTGGCTCCCCGTCGTGTA
GATAACTACGATACGGGAGGGCTTACCATCTGGCCCCAGTGCTGCAATGATACCGCGAGAGCCACGCTCA
CCGGCTCCAGATTTATCAGCAATAAACCAGCCAGCCGGAAGGGCCGAGCGCAGAAGTGGTCCTGCAACTT
TATCCGCCTCCATCCAGTCTATTAATTGTTGCCGGGAAGCTAGAGTAAGTAGTTCGCCAGTTAATAGTTT
GCGCAACGTTGTTGCCATTGCTACAGGCATCGTGGTGTCACGCTCGTCGTTTGGTATGGCTTCATTCAGC
TCCGGTTCCCAACGATCAAGGCGAGTTACATGATCCCCCATGTTGTGCAAAAAAGCGGTTAGCTCCTTCG
GTCCTCCGATCGTTGTCAGAAGTAAGTTGGCCGCAGTGTTATCACTCATGGTTATGGCAGCACTGCATAA
TTCTCTTACTGTCATGCCATCCGTAAGATGCTTTTCTGTGACTGGTGAGTACTCAACCAAGTCATTCTGA
GAATAGTGTATGCGGCGACCGAGTTGCTCTTGCCCGGCGTCAATACGGGATAATACCGCGCCACATAGCA
GAACTTTAAAAGTGCTCATCATTGGAAAACGTTCTTCGGGGCGAAAACTCTCAAGGATCTTACCGCTGTT
GAGATCCAGTTCGATGTAACCCACTCGTGCACCCAACTGATCTTCAGCATCTTTTACTTTCACCAGCGTT
TCTGGGTGAGCAAAAACAGGAAGGCAAAATGCCGCAAAAAAGGGAATAAGGGCGACACGGAAATGTTGAA
TACTCATACTCTTCCTTTTTCAATATTATTGAAGCATTTATCAGGGTTATTGTCTCATGAGCGGATACAT
ATTTGAATGTATTTAGAAAAATAAACAAATAGGGGTTCCGCGCACATTTCCCCGAAAAGTGCCACCTGAC
GTCTAAGAAACCATTATTATCATGACATTAACCTATAAAAATAGGCGTATCACGAGGCCCTTTCGTCTCG
CGCGTTTCGGTGATGACGGTGAAAACCTCTGACACATGCAGCTCCCGGAGACGGTCACAGCTTGTCTGTA
AGCGGATGCCGGGAGCAGACAAGCCCGTCAGGGCGCGTCAGCGGGTGTTGGCGGGTGTCGGGGCTGGCTT
AACTATGCGGCATCAGAGCAGATTGTACTGGGTCTCAGTGCATTTGTTGTCGCTTGTATCGATTGCTAAA
ACGAACGAAATGATGAAAGCAAGACTGTGAAAGTCTATATCCGTAGTTAGGGTTTAGGTGTTCTAGGCAA
CGATATGGCCATGGATGTTTATCTTCAGTTGGGCCAGCTTCTCGATGGTTCTAGACTGTGAGCGCTTTCT
GTTTGGTTGAGAGAGAAATCTAGTCAATGGTGAGGGAAGCGCCTCGTATGCGGGTGTGTGTACGTGTACC
TGTACGCGTATGTACGTGAGCGAGCGCGCTCGAGGTATATGCGTTCCGCGAACTGCGGAGATGTGACGTC
ACATCTCGTCACAGCTCATCACATGACGTCGTCCAACTTAGATGAGCGATCGATATGATGACGGCGTCTG
TGCCTTGTGCCTTGTTCCTGACCGGGCTCGACTGTCGAACGAGCGGACCAGAGATGCCGGCGAGATGGGC
TGAGCTGTGACGACACGGTGGGACACGTTGAACATTGACAGGGGTTTTTTCCTCCTTCGTCTGCTATATA
AGAAGGCCGGCTGGATGACATTGGGGTTCGCTTCTTCTTCCCTCTCACACACAAAGCATTTCTCACTCTT
CACTCTACTCTCAACCAAACCAACCACCCCAAACAAACACTAATCTTTCACAAATG
